>Addgene plasmid #170594 | p663-UBC-miniTurbo-V5-MKNK2_IDG-K | addgene full sequence | sequence record 335746 | Addgene NGS Result
ACCCCGAGGGGACCCGACAGGCCCGAAGGAATAGAAGAAGAAGGTGGAGAGAGAGACAGAGACAGATCCA
TTCGATTAGTGAACGGATCTCGACGGTATCGGTTAACTTTTAAAAGAAAAGGGGGGATTGGGGGGTACAG
TGCAGGGGAAAGAATAGTAGACATAATAGCAACAGACATACAAACTAAAGAATTACAAAAACAAATTACA
AAATTCAAAATTTTATCGTCCAGTGTGGTGGAATTCTGCAGATATCACAACTTTGTATAGAAAAGTTGGC
CTCCGCGCCGGGTTTTGGCGCCTCCCGCGGGCGCCCCCCTCCTCACGGCGAGCGCTGCCACGTCAGACGA
AGGGCGCAGCGAGCGTCCTGATCCTTCCGCCCGGACGCTCAGGACAGCGGCCCGCTGCTCATAAGACTCG
GCCTTAGAACCCCAGTATCAGCAGAAGGACATTTTAGGACGGGACTTGGGTGACTCTAGGGCACTGGTTT
TCTTTCCAGAGAGCGGAACAGGCGAGGAAAAGTAGTCCCTTCTCGGCGATTCTGCGGAGGGATCTCCGTG
GGGCGGTGAACGCCGATGATTATATAAGGACGCGCCGGGTGTGGCACAGCTAGTTCCGTCGCAGCCGGGA
TTTGGGTCGCGGTTCTTGTTTGTGGATCGCTGTGATCGTCACTTGGTGAGTAGCGGGCTGCTGGGCTGGC
CGGGGCTTTCGTGGCCGCCGGGCCGCTCGGTGGGACGGAAGCGTGTGGAGAGACCGCCAAGGGCTGTAGT
CTGGGTCCGCGAGCAAGGTTGCCCTGAACTGGGGGTTGGGGGGAGCGCAGCAAAATGGCGGCTGTTCCCG
AGTCTTGAATGGAAGACGCTTGTGAGGCGGGCTGTGAGGTCGTTGAAACAAGGTGGGGGGCATGGTGGGC
GGCAAGAACCCAAGGTCTTGAGGCCTTCGCTAATGCGGGAAAGCTCTTATTCGGGTGAGATGGGCTGGGG
CACCATCTGGGGACCCTGACGTGAAGTTTGTCACTGACTGGAGAACTCGGTTTGTCGTCTGTTGCGGGGG
CGGCAGTTATGGCGGTGCCGTTGGGCAGTGCACCCGTACCTTTGGGAGCGCGCGCCCTCGTCGTGTCGTG
ACGTCACCCGTTCTGTTGGCTTATAATGCAGGGTGGGGCCACCTGCCGGTAGGTGTGCGGTAGGCTTTTC
TCCGTCGCAGGACGCAGGGTTCGGGCCTAGGGTAGGCTCTCCTGAATCGACAGGCGCCGGACCTCTGGTG
AGGGGAGGGATAAGTGAGGCGTCAGTTTCTTTGGTCGGTTTTATGTACCTATCTTCTTAAGTAGCTGAAG
CTCCGGTTTTGAACTATGCGCTCGGGGTTGGCGAGTGTGTTTTGTGAAGTTTTTTAGGCACCTTTTGAAA
TGTAATCATTTGGGTCAATATGTAATTTTCAGTGTTAGACTAGTAAATTGTCCGCTAAATTCTGGCCGTT
TTTGGCTTTTTTGTTAGACGGCCAACTTTTGTATACAAAGTGGGCCACCATGGGAATCCCGCTGCTGAAC
GCTAAACAGATTCTGGGACAGCTGGACGGCGGGAGCGTGGCAGTCCTGCCTGTGGTCGACTCCACCAATC
AGTACCTGCTGGATCGAATCGGCGAGCTGAAGAGTGGGGATGCTTGCATTGCAGAATATCAGCAGGCAGG
GAGAGGAAGCAGAGGGAGGAAATGGTTCTCTCCTTTTGGAGCTAACCTGTACCTGAGTATGTTTTGGCGC
CTGAAGCGGGGACCAGCAGCAATCGGCCTGGGCCCGGTCATCGGAATTGTCATGGCAGAAGCGCTGCGAA
AGCTGGGAGCAGACAAGGTGCGAGTCAAATGGCCCAATGACCTGTATCTGCAGGATAGAAAGCTGGCAGG
CATCCTGGTGGAGCTGGCCGGAATAACAGGCGATGCTGCACAGATCGTCATTGGCGCCGGGATTAACGTG
GCTATGAGGCGCGTGGAGGAAAGCGTGGTCAATCAGGGCTGGATCACACTGCAGGAAGCAGGGATTAACC
TGGACAGGAATACTCTGGCCGCTATGCTGATCCGAGAGCTGCGGGCAGCCCTGGAACTGTTCGAGCAGGA
AGGCCTGGCTCCATATCTGTCACGGTGGGAGAAGCTGGATAACTTCATCAATAGACCCGTGAAGCTGATC
ATTGGGGACAAAGAGATTTTCGGGATTAGCCGGGGGATTGATAAACAGGGAGCCCTGCTGCTGGAACAGG
ACGGAGTTATCAAACCCTGGATGGGCGGAGAAATCAGTCTGCGGTCTGCCGAAAAGGCTAGCGGCAAGCC
CATCCCCAACCCCCTGCTGGGCCTGGACAGCACCACAAGTTTGTACAAAAAAGCAGGCTCCACCATGGTG
CAGAAGAAACCAGCCGAACTTCAGGGTTTCCACCGTTCGTTCAAGGGGCAGAACCCCTTCGAGCTGGCCT
TCTCCCTAGACCAGCCCGACCACGGAGACTCTGACTTTGGCCTGCAGTGCTCAGCCCGCCCTGACATGCC
CGCCAGCCAGCCCATTGACATCCCGGACGCCAAGAAGAGGGGCAAGAAGAAGAAGCGCGGCCGGGCCACC
GACAGCTTCTCGGGCAGGTTTGAAGACGTCTACCAGCTGCAGGAAGATGTGCTGGGGGAGGGCGCTCATG
CCCGAGTGCAGACCTGCATCAACCTGATCACCAGCCAGGAGTACGCCGTCAAGATCATTGAGAAGCAGCC
AGGCCACATTCGGAGCAGGGTTTTCAGGGAGGTGGAGATGCTGTACCAGTGCCAGGGACACAGGAACGTC
CTAGAGCTGATTGAGTTCTTCGAGGAGGAGGACCGCTTCTACCTGGTGTTTGAGAAGATGCGGGGAGGCT
CCATCCTGAGCCACATCCACAAGCGCCGGCACTTCAACGAGCTGGAGGCCAGCGTGGTGGTGCAGGACGT
GGCCAGCGCCTTGGACTTTCTGCATAACAAAGGCATCGCCCACAGGGACCTAAAGCCGGAAAACATCCTC
TGTGAGCACCCCAACCAGGTCTCCCCCGTGAAGATCTGTGACTTCGACCTGGGCAGCGGCATCAAACTCA
ACGGGGACTGCTCCCCTATCTCCACCCCGGAGCTGCTCACTCCGTGCGGCTCGGCGGAGTACATGGCCCC
GGAGGTAGTGGAGGCCTTCAGCGAGGAGGCTAGCATCTACGACAAGCGCTGCGACCTGTGGAGCCTGGGC
GTCATCTTGTATATCCTACTCAGCGGCTACCCGCCCTTCGTGGGCCGCTGTGGCAGCGACTGCGGCTGGG
ACCGCGGCGAGGCCTGCCCTGCCTGCCAGAACATGCTGTTTGAGAGCATCCAGGAGGGCAAGTACGAGTT
CCCCGACAAGGACTGGGCCCACATCTCCTGCGCTGCCAAAGACCTCATCTCCAAGCTGCTGGTCCGTGAC
GCCAAGCAGAGGCTGAGTGCCGCCCAAGTCCTGCAGCACCCCTGGGTTCAGGGGTGCGCCCCGGAGAACA
CCTTGCCCACTCCCATGGTCCTGCAGAGGTGGGACAGTCACTTCCTCCTCCCTCCCCACCCCTGTCGCAT
CCACGTGCGACCTGGAGGACTGGTCAGAACCGTTACTGTGAATGAGTGAATCCACCCAGCTTTCTTGTAC
AAAGTGGTGATATCCAGCACAGTGGCGGCCGCTCGACAATCAACCTCTGGATTACAAAATTTGTGAAAGA
TTGACTGGTATTCTTAACTATGTTGCTCCTTTTACGCTATGTGGATACGCTGCTTTAATGCCTTTGTATC
ATGCTATTGCTTCCCGTATGGCTTTCATTTTCTCCTCCTTGTATAAATCCTGGTTGCTGTCTCTTTATGA
GGAGTTGTGGCCCGTTGTCAGGCAACGTGGCGTGGTGTGCACTGTGTTTGCTGACGCAACCCCCACTGGT
TGGGGCATTGCCACCACCTGTCAGCTCCTTTCCGGGACTTTCGCTTTCCCCCTCCCTATTGCCACGGCGG
AACTCATCGCCGCCTGCCTTGCCCGCTGCTGGACAGGGGCTCGGCTGTTGGGCACTGACAATTCCGTGGT
GTTGTCGGGGAAGCTGACGTCCTTTCCATGGCTGCTCGCCTGTGTTGCCACCTGGATTCTGCGCGGGACG
TCCTTCTGCTACGTCCCTTCGGCCCTCAATCCAGCGGACCTTCCTTCCCGCGGCCTGCTGCCGGCTCTGC
GGCCTCTTCCGCGTCTTCGCCTTCGCCCTCAGACGAGTCGGATCTCCCTTTGGGCCGCCTCCCCGCCTGG
AATTCTACCGGGTAGGGGAGGCGCTTTTCCCAAGGCAGTCTGGAGCATGCGCTTTAGCAGCCCCGCTGGG
CACTTGGCGCTACACAAGTGGCCTCTGGCCTCGCACACATTCCACATCCACCGGTAGGCGCCAACCGGCT
CCGTTCTTTGGTGGCCCCTTCGCGCCACCTTCTACTCCTCCCCTAGTCAGGAAGTTCCCCCCCGCCCCGC
AGCTCGCGTCGTGCAGGACGTGACAAATGGAAGTAGCACGTCTCACTAGTCTCGTGCAGATGGACAGCAC
CGCTGAGCAATGGAAGCGGGTAGGCCTTTGGGGCAGCGGCCAATAGCAGCTTTGCTCCTTCGCTTTCTGG
GCTCAGAGGCTGGGAAGGGGTGGGTCCGGGGGCGGGCTCAGGGGCGGGCTCAGGGGCGGGGCGGGCGCCC
GAAGGTCCTCCGGAGGCCCGGCATTCTGCACGCTTCAAAAGCGCACGTCTGCCGCGCTGTTCTCCTCTTC
CTCATCTCCGGGCCTTTCGACCTGCAGCCCAAGCTTACCATGACCGAGTACAAGCCCACGGTGCGCCTCG
CCACCCGCGACGACGTCCCCAGGGCCGTACGCACCCTCGCCGCCGCGTTCGCCGACTACCCCGCCACGCG
CCACACCGTCGATCCGGACCGCCACATCGAGCGGGTCACCGAGCTGCAAGAACTCTTCCTCACGCGCGTC
GGGCTCGACATCGGCAAGGTGTGGGTCGCGGACGACGGCGCCGCGGTGGCGGTCTGGACCACGCCGGAGA
GCGTCGAAGCGGGGGCGGTGTTCGCCGAGATCGGCCCGCGCATGGCCGAGTTGAGCGGTTCCCGGCTGGC
CGCGCAGCAACAGATGGAAGGCCTCCTGGCGCCGCACCGGCCCAAGGAGCCCGCGTGGTTCCTGGCCACC
GTCGGCGTCTCGCCCGACCACCAGGGCAAGGGTCTGGGCAGCGCCGTCGTGCTCCCCGGAGTGGAGGCGG
CCGAGCGCGCCGGGGTGCCCGCCTTCCTGGAGACCTCCGCGCCCCGCAACCTCCCCTTCTACGAGCGGCT
CGGCTTCACCGTCACCGCCGACGTCGAGGTGCCCGAAGGACCGCGCACCTGGTGCATGACCCGCAAGCCC
GGTGCCTGACGCCCGCCCCACGACCCGCAGCGCCCGACCGAAAGGAGCGCACGACCCCATGCATCTCGAG
GGCCCGGTACCTTTAAGACCAATGACTTACAAGGCAGCTGTAGATCTTAGCCACTTTTTAAAAGAAAAGG
GGGGACTGGAAGGGCTAGCTCACTCCCAACGAAGACAAGATCTGCTTTTTGCTTGTACTGGGTCTCTCTG
GTTAGACCAGATCTGAGCCTGGGAGCTCTCTGGCTAACTAGGGAACCCACTGCTTAAGCCTCAATAAAGC
TTGCCTTGAGTGCTTCAAGTAGTGTGTGCCCGTCTGTTGTGTGACTCTGGTAACTAGAGATCCCTCAGAC
CCTTTTAGTCAGTGTGGAAAATCTCTAGCAGTAGTAGTTCATGTCATCTTATTATTCAGTATTTATAACT
TGCAAAGAAATGAATATCAGAGAGTGAGAGGAACTTGTTTATTGCAGCTTATAATGGTTACAAATAAAGC
AATAGCATCACAAATTTCACAAATAAAGCATTTTTTTCACTGCATTCTAGTTGTGGTTTGTCCAAACTCA
TCAATGTATCTTATCATGTCTGGCTCTAGCTATCCCGCCCCTAACTCCGCCCATCCCGCCCCTAACTCCG
CCCAGTTCCGCCCATTCTCCGCCCCATGGCTGACTAATTTTTTTTATTTATGCAGAGGCCGAGGCCGCCT
CGGCCTCTGAGCTATTCCAGAAGTAGTGAGGAGGCTTTTTTGGAGGCCTAGGGACGTACCCAATTCGCCC
TATAGTGAGTCGTATTACGCGCGCTCACTGGCCGTCGTTTTACAACGTCGTGACTGGGAAAACCCTGGCG
TTACCCAACTTAATCGCCTTGCAGCACATCCCCCTTTCGCCAGCTGGCGTAATAGCGAAGAGGCCCGCAC
CGATCGCCCTTCCCAACAGTTGCGCAGCCTGAATGGCGAATGGG
[124 nt withheld, positions 6345-6468]
C
[91 nt withheld, positions 6470-6560]
A
[49 nt withheld, positions 6562-6610]
CCTTTGACGTTGGAGTCCACGTTCTTT
[37 nt withheld, positions 6638-6674]
ACCCTATCTCGGTCTATTCTTTTGATTTATAAGGGATTTTGCCGATTTCGGCCTATTGGTTAAAAAATGA
GCTGATTTAACAAAAATTTAACGCGAATTTTAACAAAATATTAACGCTTACAATTTAGGTGGCACTTTTC
GGGGAAATGTGCGCGGAACCCCTATTTGTTTATTTTTCTAAATACATTCAAATATGTATCCGCTCATGAG
ACAATAACCCTGATAAATGCTTCAATAATATTGAAAAAGGAAGAGTATGAGTATTCAACATTTCCGTGTC
GCCCTTATTCCCTTTTTTGCGGCATTTTGCCTTCCTGTTTTTGCTCACCCAGAAACGCTGGTGAAAGTAA
AAGATGCTGAAGATCAGTTGGGTGCACGAGTGGGTTACATCGAACTGGATCTCAACAGCGGTAAGATCCT
TGAGAGTTTTCGCCCCGAAGAACGTTTTCCAATGATGAGCACTTTTAAAGTTCTGCTATGTGGCGCGGTA
TTATCCCGTATTGACGCCGGGCAAGAGCAACTCGGTCGCCGCATACACTATTCTCAGAATGACTTGGTTG
AGTACTCACCAGTCACAGAAAAGCATCTTACGGATGGCATGACAGTAAGAGAATTATGCAGTGCTGCCAT
AACCATGAGTGATAACACTGCGGCCAACTTACTTCTGACAACGATCGGAGGACCGAAGGAGCTAACCGCT
TTTTTGCACAACATGGGGGATCATGTAACTCGCCTTGATCGTTGGGAACCGGAGCTGAATGAAGCCATAC
CAAACGACGAGCGTGACACCACGATGCCTGTAGCAATGGCAACAACGTTGCGCAAACTATTAACTGGCGA
ACTACTTACTCTAGCTTCCCGGCAACAATTAATAGACTGGATGGAGGCGGATAAAGTTGCAGGACCACTT
CTGCGCTCGGCCCTTCCGGCTGGCTGGTTTATTGCTGATAAATCTGGAGCCGGTGAGCGTGGGTCTCGCG
GTATCATTGCAGCACTGGGGCCAGATGGTAAGCCCTCCCGTATCGTAGTTATCTACACGACGGGGAGTCA
GGCAACTATGGATGAACGAAATAGACAGATCGCTGAGATAGGTGCCTCACTGATTAAGCATTGGTAACTG
TCAGACCAAGTTTACTCATATATACTTTAGATTGATTTAAAACTTCATTTTTAATTTAAAAGGATCTAGG
TGAAGATCCTTTTTGATAATCTCATGACCAAAATCCCTTAACGTGAGTTTTCGTTCCACTGAGCGTCAGA
CCCCGTAGAAAAGATCAAAGGATCTTCTTGAGATCCTTTTTTTCTGCGCGTAATCTGCTGCTTGCAAACA
AAAAAACCACCGCTACCAGCGGTGGTTTGTTTGCCGGATCAAGAGCTACCAACTCTTTTTCCGAAGGTAA
CTGGCTTCAGCAGAGCGCAGATACCAAATACTGTTCTTCTAGTGTAGCCGTAGTTAGGCCACCACTTCAA
GAACTCTGTAGCACCGCCTACATACCTCGCTCTGCTAATCCTGTTACCAGTGGCTGCTGCCAGTGGCGAT
AAGTCGTGTCTTACCGGGTTGGACTCAAGACGATAGTTACCGGATAAGGCGCAGCGGTCGGGCTGAACGG
GGGGTTCGTGCACACAGCCCAGCTTGGAGCGAACGACCTACACCGAACTGAGATACCTACAGCGTGAGCT
ATGAGAAAGCGCCACGCTTCCCGAAGGGAGAAAGGCGGACAGGTATCCGGTAAGCGGCAGGGTCGGAACA
GGAGAGCGCACGAGGGAGCTTCCAGGGGGAAACGCCTGGTATCTTTATAGTCCTGTCGGGTTTCGCCACC
TCTGACTTGAGCGTCGATTTTTGTGATGCTCGTCAGGGGGGCGGAGCCTATGGAAAAACGCCAGCAACGC
GGCCTTTTTACGGTTCCTGGCCTTTTGCTGGCCTTTTGCTCACATGTTCTTTCCTGCGTTATCCCCTGAT
TCTGTGGATAACCGTATTACCGCCTTTGAGTGAGCTGATACCGCTCGCCGCAGCCGAACGACCGAGCGCA
GCGAGTCAGTGAGCGAGGAAGCGGAAGAGCGCCCAATACGCAAACCGCCTCTCCCCGCGCGTTGGCCGAT
TCATTAATGCAGCTGGCACGACAGGTTTCCCGACTGGAAAGCGGGCAGTGAGCGCAACGCAATTAATGTG
AGTTAGCTCACTCATTAGGCACCCCAGGCTTTACACTTTATGCTTCCGGCTCGTATGTTGTGTGGAATTG
TGAGCGGATAACAATTTCACACAGGAAACAGCTATGACCATGATTACGCCAAGCGCGCAATTAACCCTCA
CTAAAGGGAACAAAAGCTGGAGCTGCAAGCTTAATGTAGTCTTATGCAATACTCTTGTAGTCTTGCAACA
TGGTAACGATGAGTTAGCAACATGCCTTACAAGGAGAGAAAAAGCACCGTGCATGCCGATTGGTGGAAGT
AAGGTGGTACGATCGTGCCTTATTAGGAAGGCAACAGACGGGTCTGACATGGATTGGACGAACCACTGAA
TTGCCGCATTGCAGAGATATTGTATTTAAGTGCCTAGCTCGATACATAAACGGGTCTCTCTGGTTAGACC
AGATCTGAGCCTGGGAGCTCTCTGGCTAACTAGGGAACCCACTGCTTAAGCCTCAATAAAGCTTGCCTTG
AGTGCTTCAAGTAGTGTGTGCCCGTCTGTTGTGTGACTCTGGTAACTAGAGATCCCTCAGACCCTTTTAG
TCAGTGTGGAAAATCTCTAGCAGTGGCGCCCGAACAGGGACTTGAAAGCGAAAGGGAAACCAGAGGAGCT
CTCTCGACGCAGGACTCGGCTTGCTGAAGCGCGCACGGCAAGAGGCGAGGGGCGGCGACTGGTGAGTACG
CCAAAAATTTTGACTAGCGGAGGCTAGAAGGAGAGAGATGGGTGCGAGAGCGTCAGTATTAAGCGGGGGA
GAATTAGATCGCGATGGGAAAAAATTCGGTTAAGGCCAGGGGGAAAGAAAAAATATAAATTAAAACATAT
AGTATGGGCAAGCAGGGAGCTAGAACGATTCGCAGTTAATCCTGGCCTGTTAGAAACATCAGAAGGCTGT
AGACAAATACTGGGACAGCTACAACCATCCCTTCAGACAGGATCAGAAGAACTTAGATCATTATATAATA
CAGTAGCAACCCTCTATTGTGTGCATCAAAGGATAGAGATAAAAGACACCAAGGAAGCTTTAGACAAGAT
AGAGGAAGAGCAAAACAAAAGTAAGACCACCGCACAGCAAGCGGCCGCTGATCTTCAGACCTGGAGGAGG
AGATATGAGGGACAATTGGAGAAGTGAATTATATAAATATAAAGTAGTAAAAATTGAACCATTAGGAGTA
GCACCCACCAAGGCAAAGAGAAGAGTGGTGCAGAGAGAAAAAAGAGCAGTGGGAATAGGAGCTTTGTTCC
TTGGGTTCTTGGGAGCAGCAGGAAGCACTATGGGCGCAGCGTCAATGACGCTGACGGTACAGGCCAGACA
ATTATTGTCTGGTATAGTGCAGCAGCAGAACAATTTGCTGAGGGCTATTGAGGCGCAACAGCATCTGTTG
CAACTCACAGTCTGGGGCATCAAGCAGCTCCAGGCAAGAATCCTGGCTGTGGAAAGATACCTAAAGGATC
AACAGCTCCTGGGGATTTGGGGTTGCTCTGGAAAACTCATTTGCACCACTGCTGTGCCTTGGAATGCTAG
TTGGAGTAATAAATCTCTGGAACAGATTTGGAATCACACGACCTGGATGGAGTGGGACAGAGAAATTAAC
AATTACACAAGCTTAATACACTCCTTAATTGAAGAATCGCAAAACCAGCAAGAAAAGAATGAACAAGAAT
TATTGGAATTAGATAAATGGGCAAGTTTGTGGAATTGGTTTAACATAACAAATTGGCTGTGGTATATAAA
ATTATTCATAATGATAGTAGGAGGCTTGGTAGGTTTAAGAATAGTTTTTGCTGTACTTTCTATAGTGAAT
AGAGTTAGGCAGGGATATTCACCATTATCGTTTCAGACCCACCTCCCA
Features (pLannotate 1.2.2; 32 found; start..end, strand, type, name):
    108..224     +  misc_feature   cPPT/CTS: central polypurine tract and central termination sequence of HIV-1
    258..278     +  protein_bind   attB4: mutant version of attB; core recombination site for the Gateway® BP reaction BP Clonase™
    278..1489    +  promoter       UbC promoter: human ubiquitin C promoter
   1493..1511    -  protein_bind   attB5 (fragment): mutant version of attB; core recombination site for the Gateway® BP reaction BP Clonase™
   1526..2296    +  CDS            miniTurbo: N-terminally truncated mutant of the E. coli biotin ligase BioID engineered for improved catalytic efficiency (Branon et al., 2018)
   2345..2369    +  protein_bind   attB1: mutant version of attB; recombination site for the Gateway® BP reaction BP Clonase™
   2375..3529    +  CDS            MKNK2 (fragment): MKNK2_HUMAN - Also known as GPRK7, MNK2. Experimental evidence at protein level: Swiss-Prot protein existence level 1. Serine/threonine-protein kinase that phosphorylates SFPQ/PSF, HNRNPA1 and EIF4E. May play a role in the response to environmental stress and cytokines. Appears to regulate translation by phosphorylating EIF4E, thus increasing the affinity of this protein for the 7-methylguanosine-containing mRNA cap. Required for mediating PP2A- inhibition-induced EIF4E phosphorylation. Triggers EIF4E shuttling from cytoplasm to nucleus. Isoform 1 displays a high basal kinase activity, but iso
   3624..3648    -  protein_bind   attB2: mutant version of attB; recombination site for the Gateway® BP reaction BP Clonase™
   3678..4266    +  misc_feature   WPRE: woodchuck hepatitis virus posttranscriptional regulatory element
   4280..4779    +  promoter       PGK promoter: mouse phosphoglycerate kinase 1 promoter
   4800..5399    +  CDS            PuroR: puromycin N-acetyltransferase; pac from Streptomyces alboniger; confers resistance to puromycin
   5467..5604    +  CDS            nef (fragment): NEF_HV1LA - Experimental evidence at protein level: Swiss-Prot protein existence level 1. Extracellular Nef protein targets CD4(+) T-lymphocytes for apoptosis by interacting with CXCR4 surface receptors. From Human immunodeficiency virus type 1 group M subtype B (isolate Lai) (HIV-1).
   5590..5770    +  LTR            5' LTR (truncated): truncated 5' long terminal repeat (LTR) from HIV-1
   5842..5963    +  polyA_signal   SV40 poly(A) signal: SV40 polyadenylation signal
   6003..6138    +  rep_origin     SV40 ori: SV40 origin of replication
   6159..6177    -  promoter       T7 promoter: promoter for bacteriophage T7 RNA polymerase
   6185..6340    +  CDS            lacZα (fragment): LacZα fragment of β-galactosidase; lacZ fragment
   6345..6773    +  rep_origin     f1 ori (sequence partly withheld): f1 bacteriophage origin of replication; arrow indicates direction of (+) strand synthesis
   6826..6930    +  promoter       AmpR promoter: bla
   6931..7791    +  CDS            AmpR: β-lactamase; bla; confers resistance to ampicillin, carbenicillin, and related antibiotics
   7962..8550    +  rep_origin     ori: high-copy-number ColE1/pMB1/pBR322/pUC origin of replication
   8733..8825    +  CDS            lacI (fragment): lac repressor; lacI; The lac repressor binds to the lac operator to inhibit transcription in E. coli. This inhibition can be relieved by adding lactose or isopropyl-β-D-thiogalactopyranoside (IPTG).
   8838..8859    +  protein_bind   CAP binding site: CAP binding activates transcription in the presence of cAMP. E. coli catabolite activator protein
   8874..8904    +  promoter       lac promoter: promoter for the E. coli lac operon
   8908..8930    +  protein_bind   lac operator (fragment): The lac repressor binds to the lac operator to inhibit transcription in E. coli. This inhibition can be relieved by adding lactose or isopropyl-β-D-thiogalactopyranoside (IPTG). lac repressor encoded by lacI
   8973..8991    +  promoter       T3 promoter: promoter for bacteriophage T3 RNA polymerase
   9019..9245    +  promoter       RSV promoter: Rous sarcoma virus enhancer/promoter
   9246..9426    +  LTR            5' LTR (truncated): truncated 5' long terminal repeat (LTR) from HIV-1
   9473..9598    +  misc_feature   HIV-1 Ψ: packaging signal of human immunodeficiency virus type 1
   9582..9945    +  CDS            HIV-1 gag (fragment): gag protein from human immunodeficiency virus 1; gag
  10091..10324   +  misc_feature   RRE: The Rev response element (RRE) of HIV-1 allows for Rev-dependent mRNA export from the nucleus to the cytoplasm.
  10701..89      +  CDS            Rev (fragment) (across the origin): human immunodeficiency virus 1 (HIV-1) Rev protein; rev; enhances nuclear export of unspliced and incompletely spliced viral mRNAs
