[The description below was written by a language model from this plasmid's Addgene catalogue record and pLannotate feature annotations shown in this document.]
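Description:
p663-UBC-miniTurbo-V5-MKNK2_IDG-K is a lentiviral mammalian expression clone built on the pDest663 backbone by multisite Gateway recombination, carrying human MKNK2 (MNK2, a serine/threonine kinase that phosphorylates eIF4E) fused at its N terminus to miniTurbo-V5. The feature table shows the assembled cassette flanked by Gateway scars: an attB4 site, the human ubiquitin C (UbC) promoter, an attB5 fragment, the miniTurbo coding sequence, attB1, the MKNK2 open reading frame (annotated as a fragment relative to the reference protein) and attB2. The V5 epitope named in the catalogue entry is not separately annotated, but it would fall in the short gap between miniTurbo and attB1. A WPRE follows the fusion gene to enhance transcript expression, and a mouse PGK promoter drives a puromycin N-acetyltransferase gene for selection of transduced cells.

The viral framework is of the third-generation, self-inactivating type. An RSV promoter fused to a truncated HIV-1 5' LTR drives the genomic RNA. This is followed by the Ψ packaging signal with a partial gag sequence, the RRE for Rev-dependent export, and the cPPT/CTS. A truncated 3' LTR and an SV40 polyadenylation signal close the unit. The bacterial portion has a ColE1/pUC-type origin, an f1 origin and ampicillin resistance, along with SV40 ori and lac/T7/T3 remnants; the repository lists the plasmid as low copy.

miniTurbo is an engineered, truncated E. coli biotin ligase that biotinylates nearby proteins. Expressing the fusion therefore allows proteins in the vicinity of MKNK2 to be captured and identified by mass spectrometry. The construct was made within the Illuminating the Druggable Genome programme to map protein-proximity networks of understudied kinases.
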