Addgene plasmid #170594: p663-UBC-miniTurbo-V5-MKNK2_IDG-K
Purpose: Gateway destination clone of MKNK2 (human) tagged with N-terminal miniTurbo-V5 for generating protein-proximity networks using proximity-dependent biotinylation proteomics
Depositing lab: Ben Major. Depositing organization: Washington University in Saint Louis.
Backbone
  Vector backbone: pDest663
  Backbone manufacturer: PEL
  Backbone size w/o insert (bp): 9019
  Vector type: Mammalian Expression, Lentiviral ; Gateway Destination
  Selectable markers: Puromycin
Growth in bacteria
  Bacterial resistance: Ampicillin, 100 μg/mL
  Growth temperature: 30°C
  Growth strain: DH10B
  Copy number: Low Copy
Gene/Insert
  Gene/Insert name: miniTurbo-V5-MKNK2 (alt name: miniTurbo-V5)
  Species: H. sapiens (human)
  Entrez Gene: MKNK2 (a.k.a. GPRK7, MNK2)
  Promoter: Ubiquitin
  Tag / fusion protein: miniTurbo-V5 (N terminal on insert)
  Cloning method: Gateway Cloning
  Sequencing primers: 5′ TGAAGCTCCGGTTTTGAACT; 3′ AATAGACCCGTGAAGCTGATC
Terms and licenses: Academic/Nonprofit Terms; Industry Terms: Not Available to Industry
Depositor comments: These plasmids were generated as part of the Illuminating the Druggable Genome (IDG) program sponsored by the NIH Common Fund. The goal of this program is to identify, gather, and distribute information and resources for proteins that currently are not well-studied yet belong to commonly drug-targeted protein families: protein kinases, non-olfactory G-protein coupled receptors (GPCRs), and ion channels. The IDG program is designed to develop fundamental research tools for understudied proteins, elucidate their function, and disseminate the IDG-related resources and data to the greater scientific community. These lentiviral gateway destination plasmids were generated, as part of the Kinase-Data and Resource Generating Center (DRGC), using the single fragment or multisite gateway cloning technology. They were used for generating proteomics-based protein-interaction and protein-proximity networks that can be accessed through the kinase-DRGC website https://darkkinome.org/. Each plasmid has either an N- or C-terminal fusion protein (Flag/ V5/V5-miniTurbo/V5-TurboID/miniTurbo-V5/TurboID-V5) tagged understudied kinase driven under either a CMV or Ubiquitin (UBC) promoter. All inserts in the pENTR plasmids used to generate the deposited destination plasmids were end-sequenced and insert size validated prior to multi-site gateway cloning. The combined insert size of the single fragment or three fragment destination plasmids were confirmed by restriction digestion (BsrGI, and EcoRV for pDest667; BsrGI, EcoRV, and BstZ17I for pDest663; and BsrGI for pHAGE) and all plasmids were partially sequenced to ensure in-frame ORFs and fusion tags.
How to cite: p663-UBC-miniTurbo-V5-MKNK2_IDG-K was a gift from Ben Major (Addgene plasmid # 170594 ; http://n2t.net/addgene:170594 ; RRID:Addgene_170594)
